>Addgene plasmid #238308 | pTol2-cmlc2-nGFP-nCas9 | addgene full sequence | sequence record 472875 | Addgene NGS Result
CCACCTAAATTGTAAGCGTTAATATTTTGTTAAAATTCGCGTTAAATTTTTGTTAAATCAGCTCATTTTT
TAACCAATAGGCCGAAATCGGCAAAATCCCTTATAAATCAAAAGAATAGACCGAGATAGGGT
[37 nt withheld, positions 133-169]
AAAGAACGTGGACTCCAACGTCAAAGG
[32 nt withheld, positions 197-228]
GCTGGCTAAGAACTCATCAGCCTCCCCGGTCCATCTACCCACGTACCAATGCACCAATTGGCCACAATGA
CGGCTACTACATGGTGCCATTCCTTCCTCTTTATAGGAATGGAGACTACCTCCTGTCCAACAATGCTCTT
GGATACGAGTACGCCTACCTGTTGGACCCAGGTCATTGCACAACACCAGAAATGCCCTCTGATCTGCAAA
AGACGTGAATATCTGTTCAGACACCCATATCCACTCTGTTCCACACAGGTCAGAGGTTTGTCCAGGAGTT
CTTGACAGAGGTGTAAAAAGTACTCAAAAATTTTACTCAAGTGAAAGTACAAGTACTTAGGGAAAATTTT
ACTCAATTAAAAGTAAAAGTATCTGGCTAGAATCTTACTTGAGTAAAAGTAAAAAAGTACTCCATTAAAA
TTGTACTTGAGTATTAAGGAAGTAAAAGTAAAAGCAAGAAAGAAAACTAGAGATTCTTGTTTAAGCTTTT
AATCTCAAAAAACATTAAATGAAATGCATACAAGGTTTTATCCTGCTTTAGAACTGTTTGTATTTAATTA
TCAAACTATAAGACAGACAATCTAATGCCAGTACACGCTACTCAAAGTTGTAAAACCTCAGATTTAACTT
CAGTAGAAGCTGATTCTCAAAATTGTTAGTGTCAAGCCTAGCTCTTTTGGGGCTGAAAAGCAATCCTGCA
GTGCTGAAAATCCTCTCACAGGCAGCCGATGCGGGAAGAGGTGTATTAGTCTTGATAGAGAGGCTGCAAA
TAGCAGGAAACGTGAGCAGAGACTCCCTGGTGTCTGAAACACAGGCCAGATCTCCAAATCAGCAGACTTA
ACATTCTTTAAAATGATTGATTCAATAGTGATAAAAATCAGGCATAGCCAGTTGTAACTTTAGATAAATT
ACAGAAAATGTCAAATACAGAGAACCGATTCTTTTTTATGATACATCCAAGCACACATTTAACACAATCC
AGGCAAACCCCGAATTTCACAGTCACAAGCACTGTTTGTACAAGAGCTTTGCCTAAGGACACACAGTCTC
TATAAGTCCAGGTCGTTGGTTTCACTCTTATTTTAAACATGTGACATTTTTCCTGCCATCCTGTCTTAGG
CTGCTGTTTGCTTCATTCCATGTCACATTAATTTCCTCAGTAGCACCTTTTACACACACAGCCAATCTTT
TCCAGAAAATTCAATTGCTTTGAAAAGATAATGTGTGAACAAATCCATTTAGAAAAGGAAAATTAAGAAT
TTGTAAAATCATCTGTAAATTGTTGGCATTCTTCTGTATATGAACATCACATCATTTACAGGTAAAGGTC
TGGTCATTAATTATATGACAATTTACTGGTATTATTTTGTGAAAGGGGCTATTTTCAATGCATTCATCCA
TCCTTTTCATCCCCCAAATCTCTCATTCATGTCCCCCTCCCCATCTGCACACTTTATCTCATTTTCCACC
CTGCTGGAATCTGAGCACTTGTGCAGTTATCAGGGCTCCTGTATTTAGGAGGCTCTGGGTGTCCATGTAG
GGGACGAACAGAAACACTGCAGACCTTTATAGAAGAACAAATGATAAGAGTCCTCATACATAAAGACTCC
ATTAGAAACGTCAGTGACCCAGGAGCCCAGACCAACAGCAAAGCAGACAGTGAACCGCCACCATGGCTCC
AAAGAAGAAGCGTAAGGTAAATCGATCGAATTCAAGGCCTCTCGAGCCTCTAGAAGGTGGCGGAATGGTG
AGCAAGGGCGAGGAGCTGTTCACCGGGGTGGTGCCCATCCTGGTCGAGCTGGACGGCGACGTAAACGGCC
ACAAGTTCAGCGTGTCCGGCGAGGGCGAGGGCGATGCCACCTACGGCAAGCTGACCCTGAAGTTCATCTG
CACCACCGGCAAGCTGCCCGTGCCCTGGCCCACCCTCGTGACCACCCTGACCTACGGCGTGCAGTGCTTC
AGCCGCTACCCCGACCACATGAAGCAGCACGACTTCTTCAAGTCCGCCATGCCCGAAGGCTACGTCCAGG
AGCGCACCATCTTCTTCAAGGACGACGGCAACTACAAGACCCGCGCCGAGGTGAAGTTCGAGGGCGACAC
CCTGGTGAACCGCATCGAGCTGAAGGGCATCGACTTCAAGGAGGACGGCAACATCCTGGGGCACAAGCTG
GAGTACAACTACAACAGCCACAACGTCTATATCATGGCCGACAAGCAGAAGAACGGCATCAAGGTGAACT
TCAAGATCCGCCACAACATCGAGGACGGCAGCGTGCAGCTCGCCGACCACTACCAGCAGAACACCCCCAT
CGGCGACGGCCCCGTGCTGCTGCCCGACAACCACTACCTGAGCACCCAGTCCGCCCTGAGCAAAGACCCC
AACGAGAAGCGCGATCACATGGTCCTGCTGGAGTTCGTGACCGCCGCCGGGATCACTCTCGGCATGGACG
AGCTGTACAAGGGAAGCGGAGCTACTAACTTCAGCCTGCTGAAGCAGGCTGGAGACGTGGAGGAGAACCC
TGGACCTATGGCTTCTCCACCTAAGAAGAAGAGAAAGGTGGGAAGCATGGATAAGAAGTATAGCATCGGC
CTGGATATTGGAACTAACTCCGTGGGTTGGGCAGTGATTACAGACGACTACAAGGTCCCTAGCAAGAAAT
TTAAGGTGCTGGGTAACACCGACAGGCACAGCATCAAGAAAAATCTGATTGGAGCCCTGCTGTTCGGTTC
TGGAGAGACTGCCGAAGCAACACGCCTGAAAAGAACAGCAAGAAGGCGCTATACCAGAAGGAAGAATAGA
ATCTGTTACCTGCAGGAGATTTTCTCTAACGAAATGGCTAAGGTGGACGATTCATTCTTTCATAGGCTGG
AGGAAAGTTTCCTGGTCGAGGAAGATAAGAAACACGAGCGCCATCCTATCTTTGGAAACATTGTGGACGA
GGTCGCCTATCACGAAAAATACCCAACCATCTATCATCTGCGCAAGAAACTGGCTGACTCTACTGATAAA
GCCGACCTGAGACTGATCTATCTGGCTCTGGCCCACATGATTAAGTTCAGGGGTCATTTTCTGATCGAGG
GCGATCTGAACCCCGACAATTCCGATGTGGACAAGCTGTTCATCCAGCTGGTCCAGATTTACAATCAGCT
GTTTGAGGAAAACCCTATTAATGCTTCCAGAGTGGACGCAAAAGCTATCCTGTCAGCCAGGCTGTCCAAG
TCACGCAGACTGGAGAACCTGATTGCACAGCTGCCCGGAGAAAAGAGGAACGGTCTGTTTGGAAATCTGA
TCGCTCTGAGTCTGGGCCTGACTCCTAACTTCAAAAGCAATTTTGATCTGGCTGAGGACGCCAAACTGCA
GCTGTCAAAGGACACATATGACGATGACCTGGATAACCTGCTGGCACAGATCGGAGATCAGTACGCTGAC
CTGTTCCTGGCTGCCAAAAATCTGTCCGACGCAATCCTGCTGTCAGATATTCTGAGAGTGAACAGCGAGA
TTACAAAAGCTCCTCTGAGTGCCAGCATGATCAAGAGATATGACGAGCACCATCAGGATCTGACCCTGCT
GAAGGCTCTGGTCAGGCAGCAGCTGCCAGAGAAGTACAAGGAAATTTTCTTTGATCAGTCCAAGAACGGC
TACGCCGGTTATATCGACGGAGGCGCATCACAGGAGGAATTCTACAAGTTTATCAAACCTATTCTGGAGA
AGATGGACGGAACTGAGGAACTGCTGGTGAAACTGAATAGAGAGGACCTGCTGAGGAAGCAGCGCACATT
TGATAACGGTTCCATCCCACACCAGATTCATCTGGGAGAGCTGCACGCTATCCTGAGGCGCCAGGAAGAC
TTCTACCCCTTTCTGAAAGATAACCGCGAGAAGATCGAAAAAATTCTGACCTTCAGAATCCCTTACTATG
TGGGTCCACTGGCTCGCGGAAACAGCAGATTTGCCTGGATGACTCGCAAATCCGAGGAAACCATTACTCC
TTGGAACTTCGAGGAAGTGGTCGATAAGGGCGCCTCTGCACAGTCCTTCATCGAGAGAATGACTAATTTT
GACAAAAACCTGCCCAATGAGAAAGTGCTGCCTAAGCACTCCCTGCTGTACGAGTATTTCACTGTCTATA
ACGAACTGACAAAGGTGAAATACGTCACCGAGGGCATGAGAAAGCCAGCCTTCCTGTCAGGAGAGCAGAA
GAAAGCAATCGTGGATCTGCTGTTTAAAACCAACAGGAAAGTGACTGTCAAGCAGCTGAAGGAGGACTAC
TTCAAGAAAATTGAATGCTTCGATTCCGTGGAGATCAGCGGAGTCGAAGACAGATTTAACGCAAGCCTGG
GCGCTTACCACGATCTGCTGAAGATCATTAAGGATAAAGACTTCCTGGACAACGAGGAAAATGAGGATAT
CCTGGAAGACATTGTGCTGACACTGACCCTGTTTGAGGACAGAGGAATGATCGAGGAAAGACTGAAAACC
TATGCTCATCTGTTCGATGACAAGGTGATGAAACAGCTGAAGAGAAGGCGCTACACTGGCTGGGGTAGAC
TGAGCAGGAAGCTGATCAACGGCATTAGGGATAAACAGTCAGGAAAGACAATCCTGGACTTTCTGAAAAG
TGATGGCTTCGCCAACCGCAATTTTATGCAGCTGATTCACGATGACAGTCTGACCTTCAAAGAGGACATC
CAGAAGGCTCAGGTGTCTGGACAGGGCCACTCCCTGCATGAGCAGATTGCAAACCTGGCTGGAAGCCCAG
CCATCAAGAAAGGCATTCTGCAGACAGTGAAAATCGTCGATGAGCTGGTGAAAGTCATGGGCCATAAGCC
CGAAAACATCGTGATTGAGATGGCTCGCGAAAATCAGACAACCCAGAAGGGTCAGAAGAACAGTAGAGAG
AGGATGAAAAGAATCGAGGAAGGCATTAAGGAGCTGGGTAGCCAGATCCTGAAAGAGCACCCAGTGGAAA
ACACACAGCTGCAGAATGAGAAGCTGTATCTGTACTATCTGCAGAATGGAAGAGATATGTACGTGGACCA
GGAGCTGGATATTAACAGGCTGTCTGATTACGACGTGGATCATATCGTCCCCCAGAGTTTCATCAAAGAT
GACAGCATTGACAACAAGGTGCTGACCAGGTCCGACAAAAACAGAGGAAAATCAGATAATGTCCCTAGTG
AGGAAGTGGTCAAGAAAATGAAGAACTACTGGAGACAGCTGCTGAATGCCAAACTGATCACTCAGAGGAA
GTTTGATAACCTGACAAAAGCAGAGCGCGGTGGACTGTCAGAACTGGACAAAGCTGGATTCATCAAGAGG
CAGCTGGTGGAAACACGCCAGATCACTAAACACGTCGCACAGATTCTGGATAGTCGCATGAACACAAAGT
ACGATGAGAATGACAAACTGATCAGAGAAGTGAAGGTCATTACCCTGAAGAGTAAACTGGTCAGCGACTT
TAGGAAAGATTTCCAGTTTTATAAGGTCCGCGAGATTAACAATTATCACCATGCCCATGACGCATACCTG
AACGCCGTGGTCGGTACCGCACTGATCAAGAAATACCCAAAACTGGAGAGCGAATTCGTGTACGGAGACT
ATAAGGTGTACGATGTCAGAAAAATGATCGCCAAGTCCGAGCAGGAAATTGGAAAAGCTACTGCCAAGTA
TTTCTTTTACTCAAACATCATGAATTTCTTTAAGACAGAGATCACCCTGGCCAATGGAGAAATCCGCAAA
AGGCCCCTGATTGAGACAAACGGAGAGACAGGCGAAATCGTGTGGGACAAAGGCAGAGATTTTGCAACCG
TGAGGAAGGTCCTGAGCATGCCTCAAGTGAATATCGTCAAGAAAACTGAGGTGCAGACAGGCGGTTTCTC
AAAAGAAAGTATTCTGCCAAAACGCAACTCTGATAAGCTGATCGCTAGAAAGAAAGACTGGGACCCTAAG
AAGTATGGAGGCTTTGACTCTCCCACTGTGGCATACTCCGTCCTGGTGGTCGCTAAGGTGGAGAAGGGCA
AAAGCAAGAAACTGAAATCTGTCAAGGAGCTGCTGGGTATCACAATTATGGAGAGAAGCTCTTTCGAGAA
GAACCCAATCGATTTTCTGGAGGCCAAAGGTTATAAGGAAGTGAAGAAAGACCTGATCATTAAACTGCCC
AAGTACAGTCTGTTTGAGCTGGAAAACGGCAGGAAACGCATGCTGGCAAGCGCTGGAGAGCTGCAGAAAG
GCAATGAACTGGCCCTGCCTTCTAAGTACGTGAACTTCCTGTATCTGGCAAGCCACTACGAGAAGCTGAA
AGGATCTCCAGAGGATAACGAACAGAAACAGCTGTTTGTGGAGCAGCACAAGCATTATCTGGACGAGATC
ATTGAACAGATTAGCGAGTTCTCTAAAAGAGTGATCCTGGCCGACGCAAATCTGGATAAGGTCCTGTCTG
CTTACAACAAACACAGAGATAAGCCCATCAGGGAGCAGGCCGAAAATATCATTCATCTGTTCACTCTGAC
AAACCTGGGCGCACCTGCAGCTTTCAAGTACTTCGACACTACAATCGATAGAAAGAGGTACACCTCCACT
AAGGAGGTGCTGGACGCTACACTGATCCATCAGAGTATTACCGGCCTGTACGAAACAAGGATTGACCTGT
CTCAGCTGGGTGGCGACTCACCGGTGAGATCTCCTAAGAAGAAGAGAAAGGTGTGACCGCGGAATCTAGA
CTATAGTGAGTCGTATTATAATAGGATCCAGACATGATAAGATACATTGATGAGTTTGGACAAACCACAA
CTAGAATGCAGTGAAAAAAATGCTTTATTTGTGAAATTTGTGATGCTATTGCTTTATTTGTAACCATTAT
AAGCTGCAATAAACAAGTTAACAACAACAATTGCATTCATTTTATGTTTCAGGTTCAGGGGGAGGTGTGG
GAGGTTTTTTAAAGCAAGTAAAACCTCTACAAATGTGGTATGGCTGATTATGATCCTCTAGATCAGATCT
GCGAAGATACGGCCACGGGTGCTCTTGATCCTGTGGCTGATTTTGGACTGTGCTGCTCGCAGCTGCTGAT
GAATCACATACTTCCTCCATTTTCTTCCACTGATTGACTGTTATAATTTCCCTAATTTCCAGGTCAAGGT
GCTGTGCATTGTGGTAATAGATGTGACATGACGTCACTTCCAAAGGACCAATGAACATGTCTGACCAATT
TCATATAATGTGAAAACGATTTTCATAGGCAGAATAAATAACATTTAAATTAAACTGGGCATCAGCGCAA
TTCAATTGGTTTGGTAATAGCAAGGGAAAATAGAATGAAGTGATCTCCAAAAAATAAGTACTTTTTGACT
GTAAATAAAATTGTAAGGAGTAAAAAGTACTTTTTTTTCTAAAAAAATGTAATTAAGTAAAAGTAAAAGT
ATTGATTTTTAATTGTACTCAAGTAAAGTAAAAATCCCCAAAAATAATACTTAAGTACAGTAATCAAGTA
AAATTACTCAAGTACTTTACACCTCTGGTTCTTGACCCCCTACCTTCAGCAAGCCCAGCAGATCCACTAG
TTCTAGAGCGGCCGCCACCGCGGTGGAGCTCCAGCTTTTGTTCCCTTTAGTGAGGGTTAATTGCGCGCTT
GGCGTAATCATGGTCATAGCTGTTTCCTGTGTGAAATTGTTATCCGCTCACAATTCCACACAACATACGA
GCCGGAAGCATAAAGTGTAAAGCCTGGGGTGCCTAATGAGTGAGCTAACTCACATTAATTGCGTTGCGCT
CACTGCCCGCTTTCCAGTCGGGAAACCTGTCGTGCCAGCTGCATTAATGAATCGGCCAACGCGCGGGGAG
AGGCGGTTTGCGTATTGGGCGCTCTTCCGCTTCCTCGCTCACTGACTCGCTGCGCTCGGTCGTTCGGCTG
CGGCGAGCGGTATCAGCTCACTCAAAGGCGGTAATACGGTTATCCACAGAATCAGGGGATAACGCAGGAA
AGAACATGTGAGCAAAAGGCCAGCAAAAGGCCAGGAACCGTAAAAAGGCCGCGTTGCTGGCGTTTTTCCA
TAGGCTCCGCCCCCCTGACGAGCATCACAAAAATCGACGCTCAAGTCAGAGGTGGCGAAACCCGACAGGA
CTATAAAGATACCAGGCGTTTCCCCCTGGAAGCTCCCTCGTGCGCTCTCCTGTTCCGACCCTGCCGCTTA
CCGGATACCTGTCCGCCTTTCTCCCTTCGGGAAGCGTGGCGCTTTCTCATAGCTCACGCTGTAGGTATCT
CAGTTCGGTGTAGGTCGTTCGCTCCAAGCTGGGCTGTGTGCACGAACCCCCCGTTCAGCCCGACCGCTGC
GCCTTATCCGGTAACTATCGTCTTGAGTCCAACCCGGTAAGACACGACTTATCGCCACTGGCAGCAGCCA
CTGGTAACAGGATTAGCAGAGCGAGGTATGTAGGCGGTGCTACAGAGTTCTTGAAGTGGTGGCCTAACTA
CGGCTACACTAGAAGAACAGTATTTGGTATCTGCGCTCTGCTGAAGCCAGTTACCTTCGGAAAAAGAGTT
GGTAGCTCTTGATCCGGCAAACAAACCACCGCTGGTAGCGGTGGTTTTTTTGTTTGCAAGCAGCAGATTA
CGCGCAGAAAAAAAGGATCTCAAGAAGATCCTTTGATCTTTTCTACGGGGTCTGACGCTCAGTGGAACGA
AAACTCACGTTAAGGCATTTTGGTCATGAGATTATCAAAAAGGATCTTCACCTAGATCCTTTTAAATTAA
AAATGAAGTTTTAAATCAATCTAAAGTATATATGAGTAAACTTGGTCTGACAGTTACCAATGCTTAATCA
GTGAGGCACCTATCTCAGCGATCTGTCTATTTCGTTCATCCATAGTTGCCTGACTCCCCGTCGTGTAGAT
AACTACGATACGGGAGGGCTTACCATCTGGCCCCAGTGCTGCAATGATACCGCGAGACCCACGCTCACCG
GTTCCAGATTTATCAGCAATAAACCAGCCAGCCGGAAGTGCCGAGCGCAGAAGTGGTCCTGCAACTTTAT
CCGCCTCCATCCAGTCTATTAATTGTTGCCGGGAAGCTAGAGTAAGTAGTTCGCCAGTTAATAGTTTGCG
CAACGTTGTTGCCATTGCTACAGGCATCGTGGTGTCACGCTCGTCGTTTGGTATGGCTTCATTCAGCTCC
GGTTCCCAACGATCAAGGCGAGTTACATGATCCCCCATGTTGTGCAAAAAAGCGGTTAGCTCCTTCGGTC
CTCCGATCGTTGTCAGAAGTAAGTTGGCCGCAGTGTTATCACTCATGGTTATGGCAGCACTGCATAATTC
TCTTACTGTCATGCCATCCGTAAGATGCTTTTCTGTGACTGGTGAGTACTCAACCAAGTCATTCTGAGAA
TAGTGTATGCGGCGACCGAGTTGCTCTTGCCCGGCGTCAATACGGGATAATACCGCGCCACATAGCAGAA
CTTTAAAAGTGCTCATCATTGGAAAACGTTCTTCGGGGCGAAAACTCTCAAGGATCTTACCGCTGTTGAG
ATCCAGTTCGATGTAACCCACTCGTGCACCCAACTGATCTTCAGCATCTTTTACTTTCACCAGCGTTTCT
GGGTGAGCAAAAACAGGAAGGCAAAATGCCGCAAAAAAGGGAATAAGGGCGACACGGAAATGTTGAATAC
TCATACTCTTCCTTTTTCAATATTATTGAAGCATTTATCAGGGTTATTGTCTCATGAGCGGATACATATT
TGAATGTATTTAGAAAAATAAACAAATAGGGGTTCCGCGCACATTTCCCCGAAAAGTG
Features (pLannotate 1.2.2; 17 found; start..end, strand, type, name):
      7..228     -  rep_origin     M13 ori (fragment) (sequence partly withheld): M13 bacteriophage origin of replication; arrow indicates direction of (+) strand synthesis
    228..515     +  CDS            tyr (fragment) (sequence partly withheld): TYRO_ORYLA - Also known as tyro. Experimental evidence at transcript level: Swiss-Prot protein existence level 2. This is a copper-containing oxidase that functions in the formation of pigments such as melanins and other polyphenolic compounds. From Oryzias latipes (Japanese rice fish) (Japanese killifish).
   1436..1452    +  promoter       SNR52 promoter (fragment): promoter for the S. cerevisiae small nucleolar RNA gene SNR52
   1973..2689    +  CDS            EGFP: EGFP is a basic (constitutively fluorescent) green fluorescent protein published in 1996, derived from Aequorea victoria. It is reported to be a rapidly-maturing weak dimer with moderate acid sensitivity.
   2795..6895    +  CDS            cas9: CAS9_STRP1 - Also known as csn1 From Streptococcus pyogenes serotype M1.
   6949..6966    -  promoter       T7 promoter (fragment): promoter for bacteriophage T7 RNA polymerase
   6973..7107    -  polyA_signal   SV40 poly(A) signal: SV40 polyadenylation signal
   7130..7213    -  CDS            large T antigen (fragment): large T antigen from SV40 (simian virus 40)
   7779..7819    -  misc_feature   MCS (fragment): pBluescript multiple cloning site
   7832..7850    -  promoter       T3 promoter: promoter for bacteriophage T3 RNA polymerase
   7895..7911    -  protein_bind   lac operator: The lac repressor binds to the lac operator to inhibit transcription in E. coli. This inhibition can be relieved by adding lactose or isopropyl-β-D-thiogalactopyranoside (IPTG). lac repressor encoded by lacI
   7919..7949    -  promoter       lac promoter: promoter for the E. coli lac operon
   7964..7985    -  protein_bind   CAP binding site: CAP binding activates transcription in the presence of cAMP. E. coli catabolite activator protein
   7998..8090    -  CDS            lacI (fragment): lac repressor; lacI; The lac repressor binds to the lac operator to inhibit transcription in E. coli. This inhibition can be relieved by adding lactose or isopropyl-β-D-thiogalactopyranoside (IPTG).
   8273..8861    -  rep_origin     ori: high-copy-number ColE1/pMB1/pBR322/pUC origin of replication
   9032..9892    -  CDS            AmpR: β-lactamase; bla; confers resistance to ampicillin, carbenicillin, and related antibiotics
   9893..9997    -  promoter       AmpR promoter: bla
