[The description below was written by a language model from this plasmid's Addgene catalogue record and pLannotate feature annotations shown in this document.]
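Description:
pTol2-cmlc2-nGFP-nCas9 is a 10,016 bp Tol2 transposon-based plasmid for making transgenic zebrafish that express Cas9 specifically in heart muscle cells. It is built on a pBluescript-type bacterial backbone and is propagated in E. coli at high copy number through a ColE1/pUC origin, with selection by ampicillin resistance (AmpR under its own bla promoter). Backbone remnants include a partial M13/f1 origin, lac promoter/operator elements, a T3 promoter and a fragment of the multiple cloning site. The annotation does not label the Tol2 arms explicitly. However, a short fragment matched to the medaka tyrosinase gene sits next to the M13 origin, which is consistent with Tol2-flanking sequence, since Tol2 was originally found as an insertion in that medaka locus.

The payload is a single bicistronic cassette driven by the zebrafish cmlc2 (myl7) promoter, which restricts expression to cardiomyocytes. The promoter is not annotated as a feature but presumably lies in the unannotated region upstream of EGFP; a tiny "SNR52 promoter" hit there is probably a spurious match. The cassette encodes nuclear-localised EGFP followed, according to the catalogue entry, by a P2A self-cleaving peptide and then the 4.1 kb Streptococcus pyogenes Cas9 coding sequence, also targeted to the nucleus. An SV40 polyadenylation signal follows the cassette, although it is annotated on the opposite strand. The P2A lets both proteins arise from one transcript, so green nuclei mark the cardiomyocytes producing Cas9. No guide RNA cassette is annotated, so guides must be provided separately. When supplied with Tol2 transposase, the cassette integrates into the genome, and the record links it to the "cardiodeleter" system for rapid generation of cardiomyocyte-specific crispants in zebrafish.
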