Addgene plasmid #238308: pTol2-cmlc2-nGFP-nCas9
Purpose: Expression of nuclear GFP and nuclear Cas9 specifically in cardiomyocytes driven by the cmlc2(myl7) promoter.
Depositing lab: Juan Manuel González-Rosa. Depositing organization: Boston College. Publication: Rapid and robust generation of cardiomyocyte-specific crispants in zebrafish using the cardiodeleter system. Keeley S, Fernandez-Lajarin M, Bergemann D, John N, Parrott L, Andrea BE, Gonzalez-Rosa JM. Cell Rep Methods. 2025 Mar 24;5(3):101003. doi: 10.1016/j.crmeth.2025.101003. PubMed 40132543.
Backbone
  Vector backbone: pTol2 backbone
  Total vector size (bp): 10016
  Vector type: Tol2-based plasmid
Growth in bacteria
  Bacterial resistance: Ampicillin, 100 μg/mL
  Growth temperature: 37°C
  Growth strain: DH5alpha
  Copy number: High Copy
Gene/Insert
  Gene/Insert name: Cas9 (Csn1) endonuclease from Streptococcus pyogenes (alt name: Cas9)
  Species: D. rerio (zebrafish); Streptococcus pyogenes
  Insert size (bp): 4101
  Promoter: cmlc2 (myl7)
  Tag / fusion protein: nGFP-P2A
  Cloning method: Gibson Cloning
  Sequencing primers: 5′ n/a
Terms and licenses: Academic/Nonprofit Terms; Industry Terms: Not Available to Industry
How to cite: pTol2-cmlc2-nGFP-nCas9 was a gift from Juan Manuel González-Rosa (Addgene plasmid # 238308 ; http://n2t.net/addgene:238308 ; RRID:Addgene_238308)
